>Addgene plasmid #109883 | pHH0103_DEPDC6_DEP | addgene full sequence | sequence record 214922 | Addgene NGS Result
TTGACAATTAATCATCGGCTCGTATAATGTGTGGAATTGTGAGCGGATAACAATTTCACACAGGAAACAG
CCAGTCCGTTTAGGTGTTTTCACGAGCACTTCACCAACAAGGACCATAGATTATGAAAATCGAAGAACAC
CATCACCATCACCATTCCAGCGGTAAGCTTATGTCCCCTATACTAGGTTATTGGAAAATTAAGGGCCTTG
TGCAACCCACTCGACTTCTTTTGGAATATCTTGAAGAAAAATATGAAGAGCATTTGTATGAGCGCGATGA
AGGTGATAAATGGCGAAACAAAAAGTTTGAATTGGGTTTGGAGTTTCCCAATCTTCCTTATTATATTGAT
GGTGATGTTAAATTAACACAGTCTATGGCCATCATACGTTATATAGCTGACAAGCACAACATGTTGGGTG
GTTGTCCAAAAGAGCGTGCAGAGATTTCAATGCTTGAAGGAGCGGTTTTGGATATTAGATACGGTGTTTC
GAGAATTGCATATAGTAAAGACTTTGAAACTCTCAAAGTTGATTTTCTTAGCAAGCTACCTGAAATGCTG
AAAATGTTCGAAGATCGTTTATGTCATAAAACATATTTAAATGGTGATCATGTAACCCATCCTGACTTCA
TGTTGTATGACGCTCTTGATGTTGTTTTATACATGGACCCAATGTGCCTGGATGCGTTCCCAAAATTAGT
TTGTTTTAAAAAACGTATTGAAGCTATCCCACAAATTGATAAGTACTTGAAATCCAGCAAGTATATAGCA
TGGCCTTTGCAGGGCTGGCAAGCCACGTTTGGTGGTGGCGACCATCCTCCAAAATCGGATCTGGAAGTTC
TGTTCCAGGGGCCCCTGTCCAGCGGTCTGGTTCCGCGTGGTTCCGGTACCGCGGCCCAGCCGGCCGGTGG
TGCCCAACAGCGTGAACTGGAACGTATGGCGGAAGTCCTGGTTACGGGTGAACAACTGCGTCTGCGTCTG
CATGAAGAAAAAGTCATTAAGGATCGTCGCCATCACCTGAAAACCTATCCGAACTGCTTTGTTGCAAAGG
AACTGATTGATTGGCTGATCGAACATAAAGAAGCGAGCGACCGTGAAACGGCCATCAAGCTGATGCAGAA
ACTGGCGGATCGCGGCATTATCCATCACGTGTGTGATGAACACAAGGAATTCAAGGACGTTAAGCTGTTT
TACCGTTTCCGCAAAGATGACGGTACCTTCCCGCTGGACAATGAAGCGGCCGCATA
[142 nt withheld, positions 1247-1388]
C
[98 nt withheld, positions 1390-1487]
AGTTTGTACTGGTGACGAAACTCAGTGTCTAGCTAGAGTGGC
[149 nt withheld, positions 1530-1678]
T
[41 nt withheld, positions 1680-1720]
T
[62 nt withheld, positions 1722-1783]
A
[35 nt withheld, positions 1785-1819]
CCTCCCTCAATCGGTTGAATGTCGCCCTTTTGTCTTTGGCGCTGGTAAACCATATGAA
[86 nt withheld, positions 1878-1963]
T
[54 nt withheld, positions 1965-2018]
CTAGCGCCGCCCTATACCTTGTCTGCCTCCCCGCGTTGCGTCGCGGTGCATGGAGCCGGGCCACCTCGAC
CTGAATGGAAGCCGGCGGCACCTCGCTAACGGATTCACCACTCCAAGAATTGGAGCCAATCAATTCTTGC
GGAGAACTGTGAATGCGCAAACCAACCCTTGGCAGAACATATCCATCGCGTCCGCCATCTCCAGCAGCCG
CACGCGGCGCATCTCGGGCAGCGTTGGGTCCTGGCCACGGGTGCGCATGATCGTGCTCCTGTCGTTGAGG
ACCCGGCTAGGCTGGCGGGGTTGCCTTACTGGTTAGCAGAATGAATCACCGATACGCGAGCGAACGTGAA
GCGACTGCTGCTGCAAAACGTCTGCGACCTGAGCAACAACATGAATGGTCTTCGGTTTCCGTGTTTCGTA
AAGTCTGGAAACGCGGAAGTCAGCGCCCTGCACCATTATGTTCCGGATCTGCATCGCAGGATGCTGCTGG
CTACCCTGTGGAACACCTACATCTGTATTAACGAAGCGCTGGCATTGACCCTGAGTGATTTTTCTCTGGT
CCCGCCGCATCCATACCGCCAGTTGTTTACCCTCACAACGTTCCAGTAACCGGGCATGTTCATCATCAGT
AACCCGTATCGTGAGCATCCTCTCTCGTTTCATCGGTATCATTACCCCCATGAACAGAAATCCCCCTTAC
ACGGAGGCATCAGTGACCAAACAGGAAAAAACCGCCCTTAACATGGCCCGCTTTATCAGAAGCCAGACAT
TAACGCTTCTGGAGAAACTCAACGAGCTGGACGCGGATGAACAGGCAGACATCTGTGAATCGCTTCACGA
CCACGCTGATGAGCTTTACCGCAGGATCCGCGAAATTGTAAGCGTTAATATTTTGTTAAAATTCGCGTTA
AATTTTTGTTAAATCAGCTCATTTTTTAACCAATAGGCCGAAATCGGCAAAATCCCTTATAAATCAAAAG
AATAGACCGAGATAGGGT
[37 nt withheld, positions 3017-3053]
AAAGAACGTGGACTCCAACGTCAAAGG
[49 nt withheld, positions 3081-3129]
T
[91 nt withheld, positions 3131-3221]
G
[124 nt withheld, positions 3223-3346]
CGCGGATCCTGCCTCGCGCGTTTCGGTGATGACGGTGAAAACCTCTGACACATGCAGCTCCCGGAGACGG
TCACAGCTTGTCTGTAAGCGGATGCCGGGAGCAGACAAGCCCGTCAGGGCGCGTCAGCGGGTGTTGGCGG
GTGTCGGGGCGCAGCCATGACCCAGTCACGTAGCGATAGCGGAGTGTATACTGGCTTAACTATGCGGCAT
CAGAGCAGATTGTACTGAGAGTGCACCATATGCGGTGTGAAATACCGCACAGATGCGTAAGGAGAAAATA
CCGCATCAGGCGCTCTTCCGCTTCCTCGCTCACTGACTCGCTGCGCTCGGTCGTTCGGCTGCGGCGAGCG
GTATCAGCTCACTCAAAGGCGGTAATACGGTTATCCACAGAATCAGGGGATAACGCAGGAAAGAACATGT
GAGCAAAAGGCCAGCAAAAGGCCAGGAACCGTAAAAAGGCCGCGTTGCTGGCGTTTTTCCATAGGCTCCG
CCCCCCTGACGAGCATCACAAAAATCGACGCTCAAGTCAGAGGTGGCGAAACCCGACAGGACTATAAAGA
TACCAGGGTTTCCCCCTGGAAGCTCCCTCGTGCGCTCTCCTGTTCCGACCCTGCCGCTTACCGGATACCT
GTCCGCCTTTCTCCCTTCGGGAAGCGTGGCGCTTTCTCATAGCTCACGCTGTAGGTATCTCAGTTCGGTG
TAGGTCGTTCGCTCCAAGCTGGGCTGTGTGCACGAACCCCCCGTTCAGCCCGACCGCTGCGCCTTATCCG
GTAACTATCGTCTTGAGTCCAACCCGGTAAGACACGACTTATCGCCACTGGCAGCAGCCACTGGTAACAG
GATTAGCAGAGCGAGGTATGTAGGCGGTGCTACAGAGTTCTTGAAGTGGTGGCCTAACTACGGCTACACT
AGAAGGACAGTATTTGGTATCTGCGCTCTGCTGAAGCCAGTTACCTTCGGAAAAAGAGTTGGTAGCTCTT
GATCCGGCAAACAAACCACCGCTGGTAGCGGTGGTTTTTTTGTTTGCAAGCAGCAGATTACGCGCAGAAA
AAAAGGATCTCAAGAAGATCCTTTGATCTTTTCTACGGGGTCTGACGCTCAGTGGAACGAAAACTCACGT
TAAGGGATTTTGGTCATGAGATTATCAAAAAGGATCTTCACCTAGATCCTTTTAAATTAAAAATGAAGTT
TTAAATCAATCTAAAGTATATATGAGTAAACTTGGTCTGACAGTTACCAATGCTTAATCAGTGAGGCACC
TATCTCAGCGATCTGTCTATTTCGTTCATCCATAGTTGCCTGACTCCCCGTCGTGTAGATAACTACGATA
CGGGAGGGCTTACCATCTGGCCCCAGTGCTGCAATGATACCGCGAGACCCACGCTCACCGGCTCCAGATT
TATCAGCAATAAACCAGCCAGCCGGAAGGGCCGAGCGCAGAAGTGGTCCTGCAACTTTATCCGCCTCCAT
CCAGTCTATTAATTGTTGCCGGGAAGCTAAAGTAAGTAGTTCGCCAGTTAATAGTTTGCGCAACGTTGTT
GCCATTGCTGCAGGCATCGTGGTGTCACGCTCGTCGTTTGGTATGGCTTCATTCAGCTCCGGTTCCCAAC
GATCAAGGCGAGTTACATGATCCCCCATGTTGTGCAAAAAAGCGGTTAGCTCCTTCGGTCCTCCGATCGT
TGTCAGAAGTAAGTTGGCCGCAGTGTTATCACTCATGGTTATGGCAGCACTGCATAATTCTCTTACTGTC
ATGCCATCCGTAAGATGCTTTTCTGTGACTGGTGAGTACTCAACCAAGTCATTCTGAGAATAGTGTATGC
GGCGACCGAGTTGCTCTTGCCCGGCGTCAACACGGGATAATACCGCGCCACATAGCAGAACTTTAAAAGT
GCTCATCATTGGAAAACGTTCTTCGGGGCGAAAACTCTCAAGGATCTTACCGCTGTTGAGATCCAGTTCG
ATGTAACCCACTCGTGCACCCAACTGATCTTCAGCATCTTTTACTTTCACCAGCGTTTCTGGGTGAGCAA
AAACAGGAAGGCAAAATGCCGCAAAAAAGGGAATAAGGGCGACACGGAAATGTTGAATACTCATACTCTT
CCTTTTTCAATATTATTGAAGCATTTATCAGGGTTATTGTCTCATGAGCGGATACATATTTGAATGTATT
TAGAAAAATAAACAAATAGGGGTTCCGCGCACATTTCCCCGAAAAGTGCCACCTGACGTCTAAGAAACCA
TTATTATCATGACATTAACCTATAAAAATAGGCGTATCACGAGGCCCTTTCGTCTTCAAGAATTCCCGAC
ACCATCGAATGGTGCAAAACCTTTCGCGGTATGGCATGATAGCGCCCGGAAGAGAGTCAATTCAGGGTGG
TGAATGTGAAACCAGTAACGTTATACGATGTCGCAGAGTATGCCGGTGTCTCTTATCAGACCGTTTCCCG
CGTGGTGAACCAGGCCAGCCACGTTTCTGCGAAAACGCGGGAAAAAGTGGAAGCGGCGATGGCGGAGCTG
AATTACATTCCCAACCGCGTGGCACAACAACTGGCGGGCAAACAGTCGTTGCTGATTGGCGTTGCCACCT
CCAGTCTGGCCCTGCACGCGCCGTCGCAAATTGTCGCGGCGATTAAATCTCGCGCCGATCAACTGGGTGC
CAGCGTGGTGGTGTCGATGGTAGAACGAAGCGGCGTCGAAGCCTGTAAAGCGGCGGTGCACAATCTTCTC
GCGCAACGCGTCAGTGGGCTGATCATTAACTATCCGCTGGATGACCAGGATGCCATTGCTGTGGAAGCTG
CCTGCACTAATGTTCCGGCGTTATTTCTTGATGTCTCTGACCAGACACCCATCAACAGTATTATTTTCTC
CCATGAAGACGGTACGCGACTGGGCGTGGAGCATCTGGTCGCATTGGGTCACCAGCAAATCGCGCTGTTA
GCGGGCCCATTAAGTTCTGTCTCGGCGCGTCTGCGTCTGGCTGGCTGGCATAAATATCTCACTCGCAATC
AAATTCAGCCGATAGCGGAACGGGAAGGCGACTGGAGTGCCATGTCCGGTTTTCAACAAACCATGCAAAT
GCTGAATGAGGGCATCGTTCCCACTGCGATGCTGGTTGCCAACGATCAGATGGCGCTGGGCGCAATGCGC
GCCATTACCGAGTCCGGGCTGCGCGTTGGTGCGGATATCTCGGTAGTGGGATACGACGATACCGAAGACA
GCTCATGTTATATCCCGCCGTTAACCACCATCAAACAGGATTTTCGCCTGCTGGGGCAAACCAGCGTGGA
CCGCTTGCTGCAACTCTCTCAGGGCCAGGCGGTGAAGGGCAATCAGCTGTTGCCCGTCTCACTGGTGAAA
AGAAAAACCACCCTGGCGCCCAATACGCAAACCGCCTCTCCCCGCGCGTTGGCCGATTCATTAATGCAGC
TGGCACGACAGGTTTCCCGACTGGAAAGCGGGCAGTGAGCGCAACGCAATTAATGTAAGTTAGCTCACTC
ATTAGGCACAATTCTCATGTTTGACAGCTTATCATCGACTGCACGGTGCACCAATGCTTCTGGCGTCAGG
CAGCCATCGGAAGCTGTGGTATGGCTGTGCAGGTCGTAAATCACTGCATAATTCGTGTCGCTCAAGGCGC
ACTCCCGTTCTGGATAATGTTTTTTGCGCCGACATCATAACGGTTCTGGCAAATATTCTGAAATGAGCTG
Features (pLannotate 1.2.2; 21 found; start..end, strand, type, name):
      1..29      +  promoter       tac promoter: strong E. coli promoter; hybrid between the trp and lac UV5 promoters
     37..53      +  protein_bind   lac operator: The lac repressor binds to the lac operator to inhibit transcription in E. coli. This inhibition can be relieved by adding lactose or isopropyl-β-D-thiogalactopyranoside (IPTG). lac repressor encoded by lacI
    138..155     +  CDS            6xHis: 6xHis affinity tag
    171..824     +  CDS            GST26_SCHJA: Experimental evidence at protein level: Swiss-Prot protein existence level 1. GST isoenzymes appear to play a central role in the parasite detoxification system. Other functions are also suspected including a role in increasing the solubility of haematin in the parasite gut. From Schistosoma japonicum (Blood fluke).
    858..1244    +  CDS            Deptor (fragment): DPTOR_MOUSE - Also known as Depdc6, Kiaa4200. Experimental evidence at protein level: Swiss-Prot protein existence level 1. Negative regulator of the mTORC1 and mTORC2 signaling pathways. Inhibits the kinase activity of both complexes (By similarity). From Mus musculus (Mouse).
   1251..1298    +  terminator     fd terminator (sequence withheld): central terminator from bacteriophage fd (Otsuka and Kunisawa, 1982)
   1303..1515    +  CDS            M13 gene III (fragment) (sequence partly withheld): pIII; III; minor coat protein
   1530..2000    +  CDS            M13 gene III (fragment) (sequence partly withheld): pIII; III; minor coat protein
   2022..2092    +  CDS            TcR (fragment): tetracycline efflux protein; tet; confers resistance to tetracycline
   2334..2714    -  CDS            YPB1_ECOLX: Protein predicted: Swiss-Prot protein existence level 4. From Escherichia coli.
   2731..2882    +  CDS            rop (fragment): Rop protein, which maintains plasmids at low copy number; rop
   2918..3346    -  rep_origin     f1 ori (sequence partly withheld): f1 bacteriophage origin of replication; arrow indicates direction of (+) strand synthesis
   3355..3394    +  CDS            rop (fragment): Rop protein, which maintains plasmids at low copy number; rop
   3496..3636    +  misc_feature   bom: basis of mobility region from pBR322
   3822..4409    -  rep_origin     ori: high-copy-number ColE1/pMB1/pBR322/pUC origin of replication
   4583..5440    -  CDS            bla: BLAT_ECOLX - Experimental evidence at protein level: Swiss-Prot protein existence level 1. TEM-type are the most prevalent beta-lactamases in enterobacteria; they hydrolyze the beta-lactam bond in susceptible beta-lactam antibiotics, thus conferring resistance to penicillins and cephalosporins. TEM-3 and TEM-4 are capable of hydrolyzing cefotaxime and ceftazidime. TEM-5 is capable of hydrolyzing ceftazidime. TEM-6 is capable of hydrolyzing ceftazidime and aztreonam. TEM-8/CAZ-2, TEM- 16/CAZ-7 and TEM-24/CAZ-6 are markedly active against ceftazidime. IRT- 4 shows resistance to beta-lactamase in
   5441..5545    -  promoter       AmpR promoter: bla
   5654..5731    +  promoter       lacIq promoter: lacI (mutant); In the lacIq allele, a single base change in the promoter boosts expression of the lacI gene about 10-fold.
   5732..6814    +  CDS            lacI: lac repressor; lacI; The lac repressor binds to the lac operator to inhibit transcription in E. coli. This inhibition can be relieved by adding lactose or isopropyl-β-D-thiogalactopyranoside (IPTG).
   6827..6848    +  protein_bind   CAP binding site: CAP binding activates transcription in the presence of cAMP. E. coli catabolite activator protein
   6867..6884    +  promoter       tet promoter (fragment): E. coli promoter for tetracycline efflux protein gene
