[The description below was written by a language model from this plasmid's Addgene catalogue record and pLannotate feature annotations shown in this document.]
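Description:
pHH0103_DEPDC6_DEP is a bacterial expression plasmid built on the pHH0103 backbone for producing and purifying the DEP domain of human DEPDC6 (also known as DEPTOR, a negative regulator of mTORC1 and mTORC2 signalling). It is maintained in E. coli under ampicillin selection through a TEM-type bla gene with its own promoter. It replicates from a ColE1/pMB1-family origin accompanied by the pBR322 bom region. The catalogue lists it as low copy. The rop gene appears only as fragments interrupted by an f1 phage origin, which in principle allows single-stranded DNA production with helper phage.

The expression cassette is driven by the hybrid tac promoter followed by a lac operator. A lacI gene under the up-mutated lacIq promoter is carried on the same plasmid, so transcription is repressed until IPTG is added. The open reading frame encodes a 6xHis tag, then Schistosoma japonicum glutathione S-transferase, then the DEPDC6 fragment of roughly 390 bp cloned between SfiI and NotI sites. The product therefore appears to be an N-terminally His- and GST-tagged domain suitable for nickel or glutathione affinity purification. The annotation software matched the insert to mouse Deptor, but the catalogue records the species as human, so the match probably reflects homology.

Downstream of the insert lie an fd terminator and fragments of M13 gene III, along with remnants of the tetracycline resistance gene and its promoter. These suggest the backbone derives from a phage-display phagemid, although the record does not say whether they have any function here. The associated publication is a large-scale survey of peptide ligands for peptide recognition modules, consistent with the purified domain being used as a binding target.
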