Addgene plasmid #109883: pHH0103_DEPDC6_DEP
Purpose: Protein expression and purification of DEPDC6_DEP
Depositing lab: Sachdev Sidhu. Depositing organization: University of Toronto. Publication: Large-scale survey and database of high affinity ligands for peptide recognition modules. Teyra J, Kelil A, Jain S, Helmy M, Jajodia R, Hooda Y, Gu J, D'Cruz AA, Nicholson SE, Min J, Sudol M, Kim PM, Bader GD, Sidhu SS. Mol Syst Biol. 2020 Dec;16(12):e9310. doi: 10.15252/msb.20199310. PubMed 33438817.
Backbone
  Vector backbone: pHH0103
  Vector type: Bacterial Expression
Growth in bacteria
  Bacterial resistance: Ampicillin, 100 μg/mL
  Growth temperature: 37°C
  Growth strain: DH5alpha
  Copy number: Low Copy
Gene/Insert
  Gene/Insert name: DEPDC6_DEP
  Species: H. sapiens (human)
  Cloning method: Restriction Enzyme; 5′ cloning site Sfi1 (unknown if destroyed); 3′ cloning site Not1 (unknown if destroyed)
Terms and licenses: Academic/Nonprofit Terms; Industry Terms: Not Available to Industry
How to cite: pHH0103_DEPDC6_DEP was a gift from Sachdev Sidhu (Addgene plasmid # 109883 ; http://n2t.net/addgene:109883 ; RRID:Addgene_109883)
