>Addgene plasmid #109883 | pHH0103_DEPDC6_DEP | depositor partial sequence | sequence record 206835 | pHH0103_DEPDC6_DEP sequence 351 bps
GGCCCAGCCGGCCGGTGGTGCCCAACAGCGTGAACTGGAACGTATGGCGGAAGTCCTGGTTACGGGTGAA
CAACTGCGTCTGCGTCTGCATGAAGAAAAAGTCATTAAGGATCGTCGCCATCACCTGAAAACCTATCCGA
ACTGCTTTGTTGCAAAGGAACTGATTGATTGGCTGATCGAACATAAAGAAGCGAGCGACCGTGAAACGGC
CATCAAGCTGATGCAGAAACTGGCGGATCGCGGCATTATCCATCACGTGTGTGATGAACACAAGGAATTC
AAGGACGTTAAGCTGTTTTACCGTTTCCGCAAAGATGACGGTACCTTCCCGCTGGACAATGAAGCGGCCG
C
